Addgene plasmid #30687: pBS-F1-AAG
Depositing lab: Nathan Lawson & Scot Wolfe. Depositing organization: University of Massachusetts, Worcester. Publication: Evaluation and application of modularly assembled zinc-finger nucleases in zebrafish. Zhu C, Smith T, McNulty J, Rayla AL, Lakshmanan A, Siekmann AF, Buffardi M, Meng X, Shin J, Padmanabhan A, Cifuentes D, Giraldez AJ, Look AT, Epstein JA, Lawson ND, Wolfe SA. Development. 2011 Oct;138(20):4555-64. 10.1242/dev.066779 PubMed 21937602.
Backbone
  Vector backbone: pBlueScript II SK(+)
  Backbone size w/o insert (bp): 2877
  Vector type: Cloning vector
Growth in bacteria
  Bacterial resistance: Ampicillin, 100 μg/mL
  Growth temperature: 37°C
  Growth strain: DH5alpha
  Growth instructions: XL1Blue
  Copy number: High Copy
Gene/Insert
  Gene/Insert name: F1 AAG
  Insert size (bp): 276
  Cloning method: Restriction Enzyme; 5′ cloning site KpnI (not destroyed); 3′ cloning site XbalI (not destroyed)
  Sequencing primers: 5′ T7; 3′ T3
Terms and licenses: Academic/Nonprofit Terms; Industry Terms: Not Available to Industry
How to cite: pBS-F1-AAG was a gift from Nathan Lawson & Scot Wolfe (Addgene plasmid # 30687 ; http://n2t.net/addgene:30687 ; RRID:Addgene_30687)
