[The description below was written by a language model from this plasmid's Addgene catalogue record.]
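Description:
pBS-F1-AAG is a small bacterial cloning plasmid built on the pBluescript II SK(+) backbone (about 2.9 kb without insert). It is maintained at high copy number in standard E. coli cloning strains and selected with ampicillin. As a pBluescript derivative, it would be expected to carry the usual high-copy bacterial origin, an f1 phage origin and a polylinker flanked by T7 and T3 primer sites. No feature table accompanies this record, however, so these elements are inferred from the backbone rather than documented for this construct. The T7 and T3 sites are listed as the sequencing primers for reading across the insert.

The insert, named "F1 AAG", is 276 bp long and sits between KpnI and XbaI sites, both of which were preserved, so the fragment can be excised again or swapped. The record does not describe the insert further. Given the name and the associated publication on modularly assembled zinc-finger nucleases in zebrafish, it most likely encodes a zinc-finger module for the finger 1 position that recognises the DNA triplet AAG. That reading is an interpretation, not a stated fact. No promoter for expression in eukaryotic cells, tag, reporter or nuclease domain is recorded, which fits the plasmid's classification as a cloning vector rather than an expression construct.

The plasmid appears to be one member of an archive of single-finger modules. Such modules can be combined by restriction cloning into multi-finger arrays with a chosen target specificity and then moved into separate vectors to make zinc-finger nucleases for targeted gene disruption in zebrafish.
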