>Addgene plasmid #30687 | pBS-F1-AAG | depositor partial sequence | sequence record 14174 | Author sequence
GGTACCCGCCCATATGCTTGCCCTGTCGAGTCCTGTGACCGCCGCTTCAGTCGTTCTGACAACCTCACCC
AGCACATCCGGATCCACACCGGCCAGAAGCCCTTCCAGTGTCGCATCTGCATGCGTAACTTCAGTCGCTC
CAGCCACCTGACCACCCACATCAGGACCCACACAGGCGAGAAGCCTTTTGCATGCGACATTTGTGGGAGG
AAGTTTGCCAGGAGTGATGAACGCAAGAGGCATACCAAAATCCATACAGGTGAAAAGTAATCTAGA
