>Addgene plasmid #30687 | pBS-F1-AAG | addgene partial sequence | sequence record 36330 | T7 5'-TAATACGACTCACTATAGGG-3'
TCGAGTCCTGTGACCGCCGCTTCAGTCGTTCTGACAACCTCACCCAGCACATCCGGATCCACACCGGCCA
GAAGCCCTTCCAGTGTCGCATCTGCATGCGTAACTTCAGTCGCTCCAGCCACCTGACCACCCACATCAGG
ACCCACACAGGCGAGAAGCCTTTTGCATGCGACATTTGTGGGAGGAAGTTTGCCAGGAGTGATGAACGCA
AGAGGCATACCAAAATCCATACAGGTGAAAAGTAATCTAGAGCGGCCGCCACCGCGGTGGAGCTCCAGCT
TTTGTTCCCTTTAGTGAGGGTTAATTGCGCGCTTGGCGTAATCATGGTCATAGCTGTTTCCTGTGTGAAA
TTGTTATCCGCTCACAATTCCACACAACATACGAGCCGGAAGCATAAAGTGTAAAGCCTGGGGTGCCTAA
TGAGTGAGCTAACTCACATTAATTGCGTTGCGCTCACTGCCCGCTTTCCAGTCGGGAAACCTGTCGTGCC
AGCTGCATTAATGAATCGGCCAACGCGCGGGGAGAGGCGGTTTGCGTATTGGGCGCTCTTCCGCTTCCTC
GCTCACTGACTCGCTGCGCTCGGTCGTTCGGCTGCGGCGAGCGGTATCAGCTCACTCAAAGGCGGTAATA
CGGTTATCCACAGAATCAGGGGATAACGCAGGAAAGAACATGTGAGCAAAAGGCCAGCAAAAGGCCAGGA
ACCGTAAAAAGGCCGCGTTGCTGGCGTTTTTCCATAGGCTCCGCCCCCCTGACGAGCATCACAAAAATCG
ACGCTCAGTCAGA
