>Addgene plasmid #30687 | pBS-F1-AAG | addgene partial sequence | sequence record 37041 | lac_promoter
ATTTCACACAGGAAACAGCTATGACCATGATTACGCCAAGCGCGCAATTAACCCTCACTAAAGGGAACAA
AAGCTGGAGCTCCACCGCGGTGGCGGCCGCTCTAGATTACTTTTCACCTGTATGGATTTTGGTATGCCTC
TTGCGTTCATCACTCCTGGCAAACTTCCTCCCACAAATGTCGCATGCAAAAGGCTTCTCGCCTGTGTGGG
TCCTGATGTGGGTGGTCAGGTGGCTGGAGCGACTGAAGTTACGCATGCAGATGCGACACTGGAAGGGCTT
CTGGCCGGTGTGGATCCGGATGTGCTGGGTGAGGTTGTCAGAACGACTGAAGCGGCGGTCACAGGACTCG
ACAGGGCAAGCATATGGGCGGGTACCCAATTCGCCCTATAGTGAGTCGTATTACGCGCGCTCACTGGCCG
TCGTTTTACAACGTCGTGACTGGGAAAACCCTGGCGTTACCCAACTTAATCGCCTTGCAGCACATCCCCC
TTTCGC
